Addgene plasmid #146610: pAc5.1B-EGFP-DmNot3_239-681_I
Purpose: Insect Expression of DmNot3_239-681
Depositing lab: Elisa Izaurralde. Depositing organization: Max Planck Institute for Developmental Biology. Publication: NOT10 and C2orf29/NOT11 form a conserved module of the CCR4-NOT complex that docks onto the NOT1 N-terminal domain. Bawankar P, Loh B, Wohlbold L, Schmidt S, Izaurralde E. RNA Biol. 2013 Feb;10(2):228-44. doi: 10.4161/rna.23018. Epub 2013 Jan 9. PubMed 23303381.
Backbone
  Vector backbone: Unknown
  Vector type: Insect Expression
Growth in bacteria
  Bacterial resistance: Ampicillin, 100 μg/mL
  Growth temperature: 37°C
  Growth strain: DH5alpha
  Copy number: Low Copy
Gene/Insert
  Gene/Insert name: DmNot3_239-681
  Species: D. melanogaster (fly)
  Mutation: one non silent mutations compared to the sequence given by NCBI: NM_136332.2
  Entrez Gene: Not3 (a.k.a. Dmel_CG8426, CG8426, CNOT3, Dmel\CG8426, NOT3, NOT3.5, NOT3/5, l(2)NC136, not3, not3/5)
  Cloning method: Unknown
Terms and licenses: Academic/Nonprofit Terms; Industry Terms: Not Available to Industry
Depositor comments: Plasmids from this collection were made available to the research community and donated after the lab closed. Please note that the sequence provided by the depositing laboratory may be theoretical/predicted or based on Sanger sequencing results. There may be discrepancies between sequencing results obtained by Addgene and the depositor sequence. If an Addgene verified sequence is not available, please contact before placing your order to request that our lab fully sequence the plasmid.
How to cite: pAc5.1B-EGFP-DmNot3_239-681_I was a gift from Elisa Izaurralde (Addgene plasmid # 146610 ; http://n2t.net/addgene:146610 ; RRID:Addgene_146610)
