[The description below was written by a language model from this plasmid's Addgene catalogue record and pLannotate feature annotations shown in this document.]
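Description:
pAc5.1B-EGFP-DmNot3_239-681_I is an insect-cell expression plasmid of about 7.4 kb that produces an EGFP-tagged fragment of the Drosophila melanogaster CCR4-NOT subunit Not3 (CG8426). The catalogue lists the backbone as unknown, although the plasmid name and the annotated parts point to a pAc5.1-type vector. In bacteria it is maintained through a ColE1/pUC-family origin and selected with ampicillin via the β-lactamase gene and its own bla promoter. The feature annotation describes this origin as high-copy, whereas the repository entry lists the plasmid as low copy. Short fragments annotated as SV40 large T antigen and a tetracycline resistance gene are backbone remnants, not functional genes.

Expression is driven by the Drosophila actin 5C (Ac5) promoter, a strong constitutive promoter commonly used in cultured fly cells. EGFP lies immediately downstream. The unannotated region of roughly 1.4 kb between EGFP and the V5 epitope sequence is the right size and position to hold the Not3 insert, which the name indicates covers residues 239–681, giving an N-terminal EGFP fusion. The record does not say whether the downstream V5 tag is read in frame with the insert or is cut off by a stop codon. An SV40 polyadenylation signal follows the cassette. The depositor notes one non-silent change relative to the NCBI reference transcript, and cautions that the supplied sequence may be theoretical or based on Sanger reads.

The stated purpose is simply insect expression of this Not3 fragment. The associated publication concerns the architecture of the CCR4-NOT complex, so the construct was probably used for mapping subunit interactions or localisation through the GFP tag.
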