Features (pLannotate 1.2.2; 9 found; start..end, strand, type, name):
     56..2568    +  promoter       Ac5 promoter: Drosophila melanogaster actin 5C promoter
   2588..3304    +  CDS            EGFP: EGFP is a basic (constitutively fluorescent) green fluorescent protein published in 1996, derived from Aequorea victoria. It is reported to be a rapidly-maturing weak dimer with moderate acid sensitivity.
   4709..4750    +  CDS            V5 tag: epitope tag from simian virus 5
   4850..4984    -  polyA_signal   SV40 poly(A) signal: SV40 polyadenylation signal
   5007..5091    -  CDS            large T antigen (fragment): large T antigen from SV40 (simian virus 40)
   5092..5562    +  CDS            TcR (fragment): tetracycline efflux protein; tet; confers resistance to tetracycline
   5606..6194    -  rep_origin     ori: high-copy-number ColE1/pMB1/pBR322/pUC origin of replication
   6365..7225    -  CDS            AmpR: β-lactamase; bla; confers resistance to ampicillin, carbenicillin, and related antibiotics
   7226..7330    -  promoter       AmpR promoter: bla
>Addgene plasmid #146610 | pAc5.1B-EGFP-DmNot3_239-681_I | depositor full sequence | sequence record 289056 | Full Sequence
CTTCAAGGAATTAATTCTATATTCTAAAAACACAAATGATACTTCTAAAAAAAATCATGAATGGCATCAA
CTCTGAATCAAATCTTTGCAGATGCACCTACTTCTCATTTCCACTGTCACATCATTTTTCCAGATCTCGC
TGCCTGTTATGTGGCCCACAAACCAAGACACGTTTTATGGCCATTAAAGCTGGCTGATCGTCGCCAAACA
CCAAATACATATCAATATGTACATTCGAGAAAGAAGCGATCAAAGAAGCGTCTTCGGGCGAGTAGGAGAA
TGCGGAGGAGAAGGAGAACGAGCTGATCTAGTATCTCTCCACAATCCAATGCCAACTGACCAACTGGCCA
TATTCGGAGCAATTTGAAGCCAATTTCCATCGCCTGGCGATCGCTCCATTCTTGGCTATATGTTTTTCAC
CGTTCCCGGGGCCATTTTCAAAGACTCGTCGGTAAGATAAGATTGTGTCACTCGCTGTCTCTCTTCATTT
GTCGAAGAATGCTGAGGAATTTCGCGATGACGTCGGCGAGTATTTTGAAGAATGAGAATAATTTGTATTT
ATACGAAAATCAGTTAGTGGAATTTTCTACAAAAACATGTTATCTATAGATAATTTTGTTGCAAAATATG
TTGACTATGACAAAGATTGTATGTATATACCTTTAATGTATTCTCATTTTCTTATGTATTTATAATGGCA
ATGATGATACTGATGATATTTTAAGATGATGCCAGACCACAGGCTGATTTCTGCGTCTTTTGCCGAACGC
AGTGCATGTGCGGTTGTTGTTTTTTGGAATAGTTTCAATTTTCGGACTGTCCGCTTTGATTTCAGTTTCT
TGGCTTATTCAAAAAGCAAAGTAAAGCCAAAAAAGCGAGATGGCAATACCAAATGCGGCAAAACGGTAGT
GGAAGGAAAGGGGTGCGGGGCAGCGGAAGGAAGGGTGGGGCGGGGCGTGGCGGGGTCTGTGGCTGGGCGC
GACGTCACCGACGTTGGAGCCACTCCTTTGACCATGTGTGCGTGTGTGTATTATTCGTGTCTCGCCACTC
GCCGGTTGTTTTTTTCTTTTTATCTCGCTCTCTCTAGCGCCATCTCGTACGCATGCTCAACGCACCGCAT
GTTGCCGTGTCCTTTATGCGTCATTTTGGCTCGAAATAGGCAATTATTTAAACAAAGATTAGTCAACGAA
AACGCTAAAATAAATAAGTCTACAATATGGTTACTTATTGCCATGTGTGTGCAGCCAACGATAGCAACAA
AAGCAACAACACAGTGGCTTTCCCTCTTTCACTTTTTGTTTGCAAGCGCGTGCGAGCAAGACGGCACGAC
CGGCAAACGCAATTACGCTGACAAAGAGCAGACGAAGTTTTGGCCGAAAAACATCAAGGCGCCTGATACG
AATGCATTTGCAATAACAATTGCGATATTTAATATTGTTTATGAAGCTGTTTGACTTCAAAACACACAAA
AAAAAAAATAAAACAAATTATTTGAAAGAGAATTAGGAATCGGACAGCTTATCGTTACGGGCTAACAGCA
CACCGAGACGAAATAGCTTACCTGACGTCACAGCCTCTGGAAGAACTGCCGCCAAGCAGAGAGAGAGAGA
AAAAGAGGGAGAGCAGCTTAGACCGCATGTGCTTGTGTGTGAGGCGTCTCTCTCTTCGTCTCCTGTTTGC
GCAAACGCATAGACTGCACTGAGAAAATCGATTACCTATTTTTTATGAATGAATATTTGCACTATTACTA
TTCAAAACTATTAAGATAGCAATCACATTCAATAGCCAAATACTATACCACCTGAGCGATGCAACGAAAT
GATCAATTTGAGCAAAAATGCTGCATATTTAGGACGGCATCATTATAGAAATGCTTCTTGCTGTGTACTT
TTCTCTCGTCTGGCAGCTGTTTCGCCGTTATTGTTAAAACCGGCTTAAGTTAGGTGTGTTTTCTACGACT
AGTGATGCCCCTACTAGAAGATGTGTGTTGCACAAATGTCCCTGAATAACCAATTTGAAGTGCAGATAGC
AGTAAACGTAAGCTAATATGAATATTATTTAACTGTAATGTTTTAATATCGCTGGACATTACTAATAAAC
CCACTATAAACACATGTACATATGTATGTTTTGGCATACAATGAGTAGTTGGGGAAAAAATGTGTAAAAG
CACCGTGACCATCACAGCATAAAGATAACCAGCTGAAGTATCGAATATGAGTAACCCCCAAATTGAATCA
CATGCCGCAACTGATAGGACCCATGGAAGTACACTCTTCATGGCGATATACAAGACACACACAAGCACGA
ACACCCAGTTGCGGAGGAAATTCTCCGTAAATGAAAACCCAATCGGCGAACAATTCATACCCATATATGG
TAAAAGTTTTGAACGCGACTTGAGAGCGGAGAGCATTGCGGCTGATAAGGTTTTAGCGCTAAGCGGGCTT
TATAAAACGGGCTGCGGGACCAGTTTTCATATCACTACCGTTTGAGTTCTTGTGCTGTGTGGATACTCCT
CCCGACACAAAGCCGCTCCATCAGCCAGCAGTCGTCTAATCCAGAGACCCCGGATCGGGGTACCAACATG
GTGAGCAAGGGCGAGGAGCTGTTCACCGGGGTGGTGCCCATCCTGGTCGAGCTGGACGGCGACGTAAACG
GCCACAAGTTCAGCGTGTCCGGCGAGGGCGAGGGCGATGCCACCTACGGCAAGCTGACCCTGAAGTTCAT
CTGCACCACCGGCAAGCTGCCCGTGCCCTGGCCCACCCTCGTGACCACCCTGACCTACGGCGTGCAGTGC
TTCAGCCGCTACCCCGACCACATGAAGCAGCACGACTTCTTCAAGTCCGCCATGCCCGAAGGCTACGTCC
AGGAGCGCACCATCTTCTTCAAGGACGACGGCAACTACAAGACCCGCGCCGAGGTGAAGTTCGAGGGCGA
CACCCTGGTGAACCGCATCGAGCTGAAGGGCATCGACTTCAAGGAGGACGGCAACATCCTGGGGCACAAG
CTGGAGTACAACTACAACAGCCACAACGTCTATATCATGGCCGACAAGCAGAAGAACGGCATCAAGGTGA
ACTTCAAGATCCGCCACAACATCGAGGACGGCAGCGTGCAGCTCGCCGACCACTACCAGCAGAACACCCC
CATCGGCGACGGCCCCGTGCTGCTGCCCGACAACCACTACCTGAGCACCCAGTCCGCCCTGAGCAAAGAC
CCCAACGAGAAGCGCGATCACATGGTCCTGCTGGAGTTCGTGACCGCCGCCGGGATCACTCTCGGCATGG
ACGAGCTGTACAAGCCAAGCTTGATGGTGGAGCTAAGTGGCACGGCTACCACGGACAGCAACAACAGCAA
CGAGACAAGCGGTTCTCCAAGCAGTGTCACATCCGGAGGCAGTCCATCACAGTCCCCTGTCACGGTTCAA
CAAATTTTAAACACTTCGTCGCAGGGGGCAGCTAGTAGTGGTAGCAGCGCAGCTAGCGCAGCACTGTTTC
AGCAGCAGCTGACAGCGGCACAATCGAATGGCAACAATGTGGGCTACGCGAGCGACACAAGTGCAGCTTC
TTCGTCTGCTACAACATCTACAGATCCTGCAGGCGGCACAGTTGCTGTAAATTGTGTTGGAGGGCTAGCC
GATAAACGCAACAAGAGCAGCGAAAGCAATGCCCTAAAATTGAAACCACAACCTCATCAACTTATAAAAC
CTACCCCTGTACGAGCCACGGCCAAGCTGCCTCTGAGCAGTGATACCCAAGTCAATAAGATTGTCAGTTC
AACTCCCAGCAAAAATCAGCAACAGCTGCCTACAGCAGCTTCAATCGTTGCAACCTCCGCTATGCAATCG
CAAAGCAGTATCGGAAGTTGCAGCTCCACTGGAGGAACGGGAGCATCTCAATCAGCTTCTAGTGGTAACA
ATCCTGGTAACAATCCTGCGGTTCAGCCAAATGCTCCAACGCCTGGTCAAAGCGGCATTGCCGCTGCAGC
AGCTTCGACTAATGTTGTTTCGGCGACGATTGTGAGCAGCGCCAATGTTCAAGGCCAATCTGTGATCCAA
CCAACACCAACAATTGCATTTGCTGCAGTAGCAAAACACAATACATCACTCCTGGAAAATGGTCCTGTTT
TGCAACAGCAACTAGCAGTAACTCCTACTGTGGCAGCTATCGTAGGAGCTGGAACGCAGGCGCAGCAAAA
ACATGTGCCACCATTATCCAATCTTCAAACAAATTCCCCTCACATACAAAATGGTCTTCCTGTCTCGGAC
AGTACTAATGACAACAGCTGCAATGTCGTCGATACGATTTCTCTAAAAACAATGGCACAGGATGCTATTA
ATCGATCTGCGATCGATCCTAATTCACTGAATCAGCAGCAAACAAGCAGCATCGATCTGAGACAGTCGCA
GTCGCAGAAATCACTTCTCCAACATTTCAACTCTGAAACCAACACGAATCAACAGCAATTGACATCGCAG
CAGCAGCAACAGCTTCAGAATAACTCCCTTGCTGCGACCACAGGTTCTAACAACGGAACTTCAACTGGTA
GTGGTCTCATGAATGTAGCAAACGCTACTGGTCAGCCTATCAGCGGCAATGCCAAAACGCATGCGTGCCA
ACCCCAACAGATGGCCACGACGGAATAAGCGGCCGAAGGGCGAATTCCAGCACACTGGCGGCCGTTACTA
GAGGGCCCGCGGTTCGAAGGTAAGCCTATCCCTAACCCTCTCCTCGGTCTCGATTCTACGCGTACCGGTC
ATCATCACCATCACCATTGAGTTTAAACCCGCTGATCAGCCTCGACTGTGCCTTCTAAGGCCTGAGCTCG
CTGATCAGCCTCGATCGAGGATCCAGACATGATAAGATACATTGATGAGTTTGGACAAACCACAACTAGA
ATGCAGTGAAAAAAATGCTTTATTTGTGAAATTTGTGATGCTATTGCTTTATTTGTAACCATTATAAGCT
GCAATAAACAAGTTAACAACAACAATTGCATTCATTTTATGTTTCAGGTTCAGGGGGAGGTGTGGGAGGT
TTTTTAAAGCAAGTAAAACCTCTACAAATGTGGTATGGCTGATTATGATCAGTCGACCGATGCCCTTGAG
AGCCTTCAACCCAGTCAGCTCCTTCCGGTGGGCGCGGGGCATGACTATCGTCGCCGCACTTATGACTGTC
TTCTTTATCATGCAACTCGTAGGACAGGTGCCGGCAGCGCTCTGGGTCATTTTCGGCGAGGACCGCTTTC
GCTGGAGCGCGACGATGATCGGCCTGTCGCTTGCGGTATTCGGAATCTTGCACGCCCTCGCTCAAGCCTT
CGTCACTGGTCCCGCCACCAAACGTTTCGGCGAGAAGCAGGCCATTATCGCCGGCATGGCGGCCGACGCG
CTGGGCTACGTCTTGCTGGCGTTCGCGACGCGAGGCTGGATGGCCTTCCCCATTATGATTCTTCTCGCTT
CCGGCGGCATCGGGATGCCCGCGTTGCAGGCCATGCTGTCCAGGCAGGTAGATGACGACCATCAGGGACA
GCTTCAAGGATCGCTCGCGGCTCTTACCAGCCAGCAAAAGGCCAGGAACCGTAAAAAGGCCGCGTTGCTG
GCGTTTTTCCATAGGCTCCGCCCCCCTGACGAGCATCACAAAAATCGACGCTCAAGTCAGAGGTGGCGAA
ACCCGACAGGACTATAAAGATACCAGGCGTTTCCCCCTGGAAGCTCCCTCGTGCGCTCTCCTGTTCCGAC
CCTGCCGCTTACCGGATACCTGTCCGCCTTTCTCCCTTCGGGAAGCGTGGCGCTTTCTCAATGCTCACGC
TGTAGGTATCTCAGTTCGGTGTAGGTCGTTCGCTCCAAGCTGGGCTGTGTGCACGAACCCCCCGTTCAGC
CCGACCGCTGCGCCTTATCCGGTAACTATCGTCTTGAGTCCAACCCGGTAAGACACGACTTATCGCCACT
GGCAGCAGCCACTGGTAACAGGATTAGCAGAGCGAGGTATGTAGGCGGTGCTACAGAGTTCTTGAAGTGG
TGGCCTAACTACGGCTACACTAGAAGGACAGTATTTGGTATCTGCGCTCTGCTGAAGCCAGTTACCTTCG
GAAAAAGAGTTGGTAGCTCTTGATCCGGCAAACAAACCACCGCTGGTAGCGGTGGTTTTTTTGTTTGCAA
GCAGCAGATTACGCGCAGAAAAAAAGGATCTCAAGAAGATCCTTTGATCTTTTCTACGGGGTCTGACGCT
CAGTGGAACGAAAACTCACGTTAAGGGATTTTGGTCATGAGATTATCAAAAAGGATCTTCACCTAGATCC
TTTTAAATTAAAAATGAAGTTTTAAATCAATCTAAAGTATATATGAGTAAACTTGGTCTGACAGTTACCA
ATGCTTAATCAGTGAGGCACCTATCTCAGCGATCTGTCTATTTCGTTCATCCATAGTTGCCTGACTCCCC
GTCGTGTAGATAACTACGATACGGGAGGGCTTACCATCTGGCCCCAGTGCTGCAATGATACCGCGAGACC
CACGCTCACCGGCTCCAGATTTATCAGCAATAAACCAGCCAGCCGGAAGGGCCGAGCGCAGAAGTGGTCC
TGCAACTTTATCCGCCTCCATCCAGTCTATTAATTGTTGCCGGGAAGCTAGAGTAAGTAGTTCGCCAGTT
AATAGTTTGCGCAACGTTGTTGCCATTGCTGCAGGCATCGTGGTGTCACGCTCGTCGTTTGGTATGGCTT
CATTCAGCTCCGGTTCCCAACGATCAAGGCGAGTTACATGATCCCCCATGTTGTGCAAAAAAGCGGTTAG
CTCCTTCGGTCCTCCGATCGTTGTCAGAAGTAAGTTGGCCGCAGTGTTATCACTCATGGTTATGGCAGCA
CTGCATAATTCTCTTACTGTCATGCCATCCGTAAGATGCTTTTCTGTGACTGGTGAGTACTCAACCAAGT
CATTCTGAGAATAGTGTATGCGGCGACCGAGTTGCTCTTGCCCGGCGTCAACACGGGATAATACCGCGCC
ACATAGCAGAACTTTAAAAGTGCTCATCATTGGAAAACGTTCTTCGGGGCGAAAACTCTCAAGGATCTTA
CCGCTGTTGAGATCCAGTTCGATGTAACCCACTCGTGCACCCAACTGATCTTCAGCATCTTTTACTTTCA
CCAGCGTTTCTGGGTGAGCAAAAACAGGAAGGCAAAATGCCGCAAAAAAGGGAATAAGGGCGACACGGAA
ATGTTGAATACTCATACTCTTCCTTTTTCAATATTATTGAAGCATTTATCAGGGTTATTGTCTCATGAGC
GGATACATATTTGAATGTATTTAGAAAAATAAACAAATAGGGGTTCCGCGCACATTTCCCCGAAAAGTGC
CACCTGACGTCTAAGAAACCATTATTATCATGACATTAACCTATAAAAATAGGCGTATCACGAGGCCCTT
TCGT
